Addgene plasmid #127038: pJUMP19-B0015_T
Purpose: Basic Part T- Terminator; B0015. Terminator.
Depositing lab: Chris French. Depositing organization: University of Edinburgh. Publication: Joint universal modular plasmids (JUMP): a flexible vector platform for synthetic biology. Valenzuela-Ortega M, French C. Synth Biol (Oxf). 2021 Feb 2;6(1):ysab003. doi: 10.1093/synbio/ysab003. eCollection 2021. PubMed 33623824.
Backbone
  Vector backbone: pJUMP19-Tac
  Backbone manufacturer: Backbone derived from SEVA.
  Vector type: Bacterial Expression, Synthetic Biology
Growth in bacteria
  Bacterial resistance: Ampicillin, 100 μg/mL
  Growth temperature: 37°C
  Growth strain: JM109
  Copy number: Low Copy
Gene/Insert
  Gene/Insert name: Part B0015_T
  Species: Synthetic
  Mutation: None
  Cloning method: Restriction Enzyme; 5′ cloning site Unknown (unknown if destroyed)
Terms and licenses: Academic/Nonprofit Terms; Industry Terms: Not Available to Industry
Depositor comments: Part sub-domesticated from EcoFlex MoClo toolkit (PMID: 27096716) Please visit https://www.biorxiv.org/content/10.1101/799585v1 for bioRxiv preprint.
How to cite: pJUMP19-B0015_T was a gift from Chris French (Addgene plasmid # 127038 ; http://n2t.net/addgene:127038 ; RRID:Addgene_127038)
