[The description below was written by a language model from this plasmid's Addgene catalogue record and pLannotate feature annotations shown in this document.]
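Description:
pJUMP19-B0015_T is a basic "T" (terminator) part plasmid from the Joint Universal Modular Plasmids (JUMP) platform, a synthetic biology vector system whose backbones derive from the SEVA architecture. It is built on pJUMP19-Tac and serves as a storage and donor vector for the synthetic double terminator B0015, which the depositor notes was sub-domesticated from the EcoFlex MoClo toolkit. In the annotated 4,076 nt sequence the part appears as an rrnB T1 terminator followed directly by the phage T7Te terminator. Together these make up B0015, and they sit between a BioBrick prefix and suffix.

The plasmid is maintained in E. coli under ampicillin selection, with the bla beta-lactamase gene driven by its own promoter and followed by an fd terminator. Replication relies on a ColE1/pMB1-type origin accompanied by the bom region and the rop gene, consistent with the catalogue listing it as low copy. An incP oriT is also present, which in principle allows conjugative mobilisation by a helper system, and a fragment of mbeC is annotated nearby.

Flanking the cloning site are a fragment of the constitutive J23119 promoter upstream and, downstream, a T7 gene 10 ribosome binding site with a GFP coding sequence (called as yEGFP by the annotation tool) ending in a lambda t0 terminator. The record does not explain the role of this reporter, and with the terminator part sitting between promoter and GFP, read-through into it would be expected to be limited. A further rrnB T1 terminator insulates the cargo region from the backbone. The plasmid's use is to supply the terminator module when transcription units are assembled in modular cloning. The record does not state the restriction sites used.
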