Features (pLannotate 1.2.2; 17 found; start..end, strand, type, name):
     13..37      +  promoter       J23119(SpeI) promoter (fragment): bacterial promoter (Registry of Standard Biological Parts BBa J23119) modified to end with an SpeI site
    101..122     +  misc_feature   BioBrick prefix: BioBrick prefix for parts that do not start with "ATG"
    160..231     +  terminator     rrnB T1 terminator: transcription terminator T1 from the E. coli rrnB gene
    247..274     +  terminator     T7Te terminator: phage T7 early transcription terminator
    309..329     +  misc_feature   BioBrick suffix: universal suffix for all parts
    357..377     +  RBS            RBS: efficient ribosome binding site from bacteriophage T7 gene 10 (Olins and Rangwala, 1989)
    385..1104    +  CDS            yEGFP: yEGFP is a fluorescent protein published in 1997.
   1144..1238    +  terminator     lambda t0 terminator: transcription terminator from phage lambda
   1311..1402    +  promoter       AmpR promoter: bla
   1403..2260    +  CDS            bla: BLAT_ECOLX - Experimental evidence at protein level: Swiss-Prot protein existence level 1. TEM-type are the most prevalent beta-lactamases in enterobacteria; they hydrolyze the beta-lactam bond in susceptible beta-lactam antibiotics, thus conferring resistance to penicillins and cephalosporins. TEM-3 and TEM-4 are capable of hydrolyzing cefotaxime and ceftazidime. TEM-5 is capable of hydrolyzing ceftazidime. TEM-6 is capable of hydrolyzing ceftazidime and aztreonam. TEM-8/CAZ-2, TEM- 16/CAZ-7 and TEM-24/CAZ-6 are markedly active against ceftazidime. IRT- 4 shows resistance to beta-lactamase in
   2267..2306    +  terminator     fd terminator: central terminator from bacteriophage fd (Otsuka and Kunisawa, 1982)
   2453..2561    +  oriT           oriT: incP origin of transfer
   2597..3185    +  rep_origin     ori: high-copy-number ColE1/pMB1/pBR322/pUC origin of replication
   3371..3511    -  misc_feature   bom: basis of mobility region from pBR322
   3613..3804    -  CDS            rop: Rop protein, which maintains plasmids at low copy number; rop
   3845..3955    +  CDS            mbeC (fragment): MBEC_ECOLX - Experimental evidence at protein level: Swiss-Prot protein existence level 1. Required for efficient mobilization of ColE1 plasmid and is thus essential to promote the specific transfer of the plasmid during conjugation. Probably functions by inducing DNA bending, helping the MbeA relaxase to melt the DNA around the nic site and cleave the phosphodiester bond. Binds specifically double-stranded DNA (dsDNA) containing the ColE1 oriT but does not recognize the inverted repeat (IR). From Escherichia coli.
   3984..4070    -  terminator     rrnB T1 terminator: Escherichia coli rrnB; transcription terminator T1 from the E. coli rrnB gene
>Addgene plasmid #127038 | pJUMP19-B0015_T | addgene full sequence | sequence record 248428 | Addgene NGS Result
TTAATTAAGGAGTTGACGGCTAGCTCAGTCCTAGGTACAGTGCTAGCGTACTTAACTTCTGACTGAGTTG
CACGCTTAACTTCTGACTGAGTTGCACGCTGAATTCGCGGCCGCTTCTAGAGGGTCTGCGATGTTTGGTC
TCTGCTTTCGACCAGGCATCAAATAAAACGAAAGGCTCAGTCGAAAGACTGGGCCTTTCGTTTTATCTGT
TGTTTGTCGGTGAACGCTCTCTACTAGAGTCACACTGGCTCACCTTCGGGTGGGCCTTTCTGCGTTTATA
TGTTCGCTTGAGACCTTTCATCGCGACCTACTAGTAGCGGCCGCTGCAGGGAGTAACTTCTGACTGAGTT
GCATACTTGTTTAACTTTAAGAAGGAGATATACAATGGTAGCCCGTAAAGGAGAAGAACTTTTCACTGGA
GTTGTCCCAATTCTTGTTGAATTAGATGGTGATGTTAATGGGCACAAATTTTCTGTCAGTGGAGAGGGTG
AAGGTGATGCAACATACGGAAAACTTACCCTTAAATTTATTTGCACTACTGGAAAACTACCTGTTCCATG
GCCAACACTTGTCACTACTTTCGGTTATGGTGTTCAATGCTTTGCGAGATACCCAGATCATATGAAACAG
CATGACTTTTTCAAGAGTGCCATGCCCGAAGGTTATGTACAGGAAAGAACTATATTTTTCAAAGATGACG
GGAACTACAAGACACGTGCTGAAGTCAAGTTTGAAGGTGATACCCTTGTTAATAGAATCGAGTTAAAAGG
TATTGATTTTAAAGAAGATGGAAACATTCTTGGACACAAATTGGAATACAACTATAACTCACACAATGTA
TACATCATGGCAGACAAACAAAAGAATGGAATCAAAGTTAACTTCAAAATTAGACACAACATTGAAGATG
GAAGCGTTCAACTAGCAGACCATTATCAACAAAATACTCCAATTGGCGATGGCCCTGTCCTTTTACCAGA
CAACCATTACCTGTCCACACAATCTGCCCTTTCGAAAGATCCCAACGAAAAGAGAGATCACATGGTCCTT
CTTGAGTTTGTAACAGCTGCTGGGATTACACATGGCATGGATGAACTATACAAAGGTTCGTAACTTCTGA
CTGAGTTGCACGCTCTAGTCTTGGACTCCTGTTGATAGATCCAGTAATGACCTCAGAACTCCATCTGGAT
TTGTTCAGAACGCTCGGTTGCCGCCGGGCGTTTTTTATTGGTGAGAATCCAGGGGTCCCCAATAATTACG
ATTTAAATTAGTAGCCCGCCTAATGAGCGGGCTTTTTTTTAATTCCCCTATTTGTTTATTTTTCTAAATA
CATTCAAATATGTATCCGCTCATGAGACAATAACCCTGATAAATGCTTCAATAATATTGAAAAAGGAAGA
GTATGAGCATTCAGCATTTTCGTGTGGCGCTGATTCCGTTTTTTGCGGCGTTTTGCCTGCCGGTGTTTGC
GCATCCGGAAACCCTGGTGAAAGTGAAAGATGCGGAAGATCAACTGGGTGCGCGCGTGGGCTATATTGAA
CTGGATCTGAACAGCGGCAAAATTCTGGAATCTTTTCGTCCGGAAGAACGTTTTCCGATGATGAGCACCT
TTAAAGTGCTGCTGTGCGGTGCGGTTCTGAGCCGTGTGGATGCGGGCCAGGAACAACTGGGCCGTCGTAT
TCATTATAGCCAGAACGATCTGGTGGAATATAGCCCGGTGACCGAAAAACATCTGACCGATGGCATGACC
GTGCGTGAACTGTGCAGCGCGGCGATTACCATGAGCGATAACACCGCGGCGAACCTGCTGCTGACGACCA
TTGGCGGTCCGAAAGAACTGACCGCGTTTCTGCATAACATGGGCGATCATGTGACCCGTCTGGATCGTTG
GGAACCGGAACTGAACGAAGCGATTCCGAACGATGAACGTGATACCACCATGCCGGCAGCAATGGCGACC
ACCCTGCGTAAACTGCTGACGGGTGAGCTGCTGACCCTGGCAAGCCGCCAGCAACTGATTGATTGGATGG
AAGCGGATAAAGTGGCGGGTCCGCTGCTGCGTAGCGCGCTGCCGGCTGGCTGGTTTATTGCGGATAAAAG
CGGTGCGGGCGAACGTGGCAGCCGTGGCATTATTGCGGCGCTGGGCCCGGATGGTAAACCGAGCCGTATT
GTGGTGATTTATACCACCGGCAGCCAGGCGACGATGGATGAACGTAACCGTCAGATTGCGGAAATTGGCG
CGAGCCTGATTAAACATTGGTAAACCGATACAATTAAAGGCTCCTTTTGGAGCCTTTTTTTTTGGACGAC
CCTTGTCCTTTTCCGCTGCATAACCCTGCTTCGGGGTCATTATAGCGATTTTTTCGGTATATCCATCCTT
TTTCGCACGATATACAGGATTTTGCCAAAGGGTTCGTGTAGACTTTCCTTGGTGTATCCAACGGCGTCAG
CCGGGCAGGATAGGTGAAGTAGGCCCACCCGCGAGCGGGTGTTCCTTCTTCACTGTCCCTTATTCGCACC
TGGCGGTGCTCAACGGGAATCCTGCTCTGCGAGGCTGGCCGTAGGCCGGCCCCGTAGAAAAGATCAAAGG
ATCTTCTTGAGATCCTTTTTTTCTGCGCGTAATCTGCTGCTTGCAAACAAAAAAACCACCGCTACCAGCG
GTGGTTTGTTTGCCGGATCAAGAGCTACCAACTCTTTTTCCGAAGGTAACTGGCTTCAGCAGAGCGCAGA
TACCAAATACTGTCCTTCTAGTGTAGCCGTAGTTAGGCCACCACTTCAAGAACTCTGTAGCACCGCCTAC
ATACCTCGCTCTGCTAATCCTGTTACCAGTGGCTGCTGCCAGTGGCGATAAGTCGTGTCTTACCGGGTTG
GACTCAAGACGATAGTTACCGGATAAGGCGCAGCGGTCGGGCTGAACGGGGGGTTCGTGCACACAGCCCA
GCTTGGAGCGAACGACCTACACCGAACTGAGATACCTACAGCGTGAGCTATGAGAAAGCGCCACGCTTCC
CGAAGGGAGAAAGGCGGACAGGTATCCGGTAAGCGGCAGGGTCGGAACAGGAGAGCGCACGAGGGAGCTT
CCAGGGGGAAACGCCTGGTATCTTTATAGTCCTGTCGGGTTTCGCCACCTCTGACTTGAGCGTCGATTTT
TGTGATGCTCGTCAGGGGGGCGGAGCCTATGGAAAAACGCCAGCAACGCGGCCTTTTTACGGTTCCTGGC
CTTTTGCTGGCCTTTTGCTCACATGTTCTTTCCTGCGTTATCCCCTGATTCTGTGGATAACCGTATTACC
GCCTTTGAGTGAGCTGATACCGCTCGCCGCAGCCGAACGACCGAGCGCAGCGAGTCAGTGAGCGAGGAAG
CGGAAGAGCGCCTGATGCGGTATTTTCTCCTTACGCATCTGTGCGGTATTTCACACCGCATATGGTGCAC
TCTCAGTACAATCTGCTCTGATGCCGCATAGTTAAGCCAGTATACACTCCGCTATCGCTACGTGACTGGG
TCATGGCTGCGCCCCGACACCCGCCAACACCCGCTGACGCGCCCTGACGGGCTTGTCTGCTCCCGGCATC
CGCTTACAGACAAGCTGTGACAGTCTCCGGGAGCTGCATGTGTCAGAGGTTTTCACCGTCATCACCGAAA
CGCGCGAGGCAGCTGCGGTAAAGCTCATCAGCGTGGTCGTGCAGCGATTCACAGATGTCTGCCTGTTCAT
CCGCGTCCAGCTCGTTGAGTTTCTCCAGAAGCGTTAATGTCTGGCTTCTGATAAAGCGGGCCATGTTAAG
GGCGGTTTTTTCCTGTTTGGTCACTGATGCCTCCGTGTAAGGGGGATTTCTGTTCATGGGGGTAATGATA
CCGATGAAACGAGAGAGGATGCTCACGATACGGGTTACTGATGATGAACATGCCCGGTTACTGGAACGTT
GTGAGGGTAAACAACTGGCGGTATGGATGCGGCGGGGGCGCGCCCAGCTGTCTAGGGCGGCGGATTTGTC
CTACTCAGGAGAGCGTTCACCGACAAACAACAGATAAAACGAAAGGCCCAGTCTTTCGACTGAGCCTTTC
GTTTTATTTGATGCCT
